Addgene plasmid #107016: pGC643
Purpose: GFP reporter of lag-2 driven by 0.5 kb promoter
Depositing lab: Jane Hubbard. Depositing organization: NYU Grossman School of Medicine. Publication: Linking the environment, DAF-7/TGFbeta signaling and LAG-2/DSL ligand expression in the germline stem cell niche. Pekar O, Ow MC, Hui KY, Noyes MB, Hall SE, Hubbard EJA. Development. 2017 Aug 15;144(16):2896-2906. doi: 10.1242/dev.147660. PubMed 28811311.
Backbone
  Vector backbone: pCFJ151
  Vector type: Worm Expression
Growth in bacteria
  Bacterial resistance: Ampicillin, 100 μg/mL
  Growth temperature: 37°C
  Growth strain: DH5alpha
  Copy number: High Copy
Gene/Insert
  Gene/Insert name: GFP-PH
  Species: C. elegans (nematode)
  Insert size (bp): 1500
  Promoter: lag-2
  Tag / fusion protein: GFP
  Cloning method: Gibson Cloning
  Sequencing primers: 5′ gcctgcctatctataacctagtgc; 3′ ttaTTTGTATAGTTCATCCATGCCATGT
Terms and licenses: Academic/Nonprofit Terms; Industry Terms: Not Available to Industry
How to cite: pGC643 was a gift from Jane Hubbard (Addgene plasmid # 107016 ; http://n2t.net/addgene:107016 ; RRID:Addgene_107016)
