[The description below was written by a language model from this plasmid's Addgene catalogue record and pLannotate feature annotations shown in this document.]
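Description:
pGC643 is a C. elegans expression plasmid of about 9.8 kb built on the pCFJ151 backbone. It is propagated in E. coli as a high-copy plasmid through a ColE1/pUC-type origin and is selected with ampicillin through the bla (AmpR) gene and its promoter. pCFJ151 is generally known as a Mos1-mediated single-copy insertion (MosSCI) targeting vector. Consistent with this, the annotated sequence carries a full unc-119 coding region, the standard rescue marker for identifying transgenic animals in an unc-119 mutant background. Short matches to other worm genes (GSLG1, ceh-32) probably reflect genomic flanking or regulatory sequence rather than intended coding payloads. The brief hits to M13 gene XI, a P element end, lacZα, bom and rop appear to be backbone remnants.

The payload is a transcriptional reporter in which a 0.5 kb fragment of the lag-2 promoter drives GFP-PH, assembled by Gibson cloning. The feature table shows a fragment of rat phospholipase C delta 1, corresponding to its PH domain, which binds phosphatidylinositol 4,5-bisphosphate. It lies immediately upstream of an Aequorea-derived green fluorescent protein on the same strand, so the PH domain precedes GFP in the fusion. The PH domain tethers the fluorescent protein to the plasma membrane, so expressing cells are outlined rather than filled. The promoter itself is not annotated in the table, and no 3' UTR is identified.

lag-2 encodes a DSL-family ligand, and the associated study concerns its expression in the germline stem cell niche in relation to environmental and DAF-7/TGFβ signalling. The construct reports the activity of this short lag-2 promoter fragment in vivo.
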