Features (pLannotate 1.2.2; 14 found; start..end, strand, type, name):
    619..635     -  CDS            M13 gene XI (fragment): pXI; XI; phage assembly
   1113..1328    -  CDS            GSLG1_CAEEL (fragment): Experimental evidence at protein level: Swiss-Prot protein existence level 1. From Caenorhabditis elegans.
   2202..2219    -  misc_feature   P element 5' end (fragment): No description available
   2330..3172    +  CDS            unc-119: UN119_CAEEL - Experimental evidence at protein level: Swiss-Prot protein existence level 1. Myristoyl-binding protein that acts as a cargo adapter: specifically binds the myristoyl moiety of a subset of N-terminally myristoylated proteins and is required for their localization. Plays a key role in ciliary membrane localization of proteins. Required for the establishment or function of the nervous system. From Caenorhabditis elegans.
   4045..4122    +  CDS            ceh-32 (fragment): HM32_CAEEL - Experimental evidence at transcript level: Swiss-Prot protein existence level 2. Transcription factor which binds a motif with the core sequence 5'-GTATCA-3' (PubMed:30890567). Plays a role in head morphogenesis (PubMed:11476572). May cooperate with the transcription factor vab-3 and phosphatase eya-1 to repress transcription factor ets- 5 expression in non BAG neuronal cells (PubMed:30890567). From Caenorhabditis elegans.
   4219..4608    +  CDS            Plcd1 (fragment): PLCD1_RAT - Experimental evidence at protein level: Swiss-Prot protein existence level 1. The production of the second messenger molecules diacylglycerol (DAG) and inositol 1,4,5-trisphosphate (IP3) is mediated by activated phosphatidylinositol-specific phospholipase C enzymes (PubMed:16000311). Essential for trophoblast and placental development (By similarity). Binds phosphatidylinositol 4,5-bisphosphate (By similarity). From Rattus norvegicus (Rat).
   4627..5487    +  CDS            sg25: sg25 is a basic (constitutively fluorescent) green fluorescent protein published in 1997, derived from Aequorea victoria.
   5930..5948    +  CDS            lacZα (fragment): LacZα fragment of β-galactosidase; lacZ fragment
   7447..7583    +  CDS            lacZα (fragment): LacZα fragment of β-galactosidase; lacZ fragment
   7589..7688    -  misc_feature   bom (fragment): basis of mobility region from pBR322
   7790..7825    -  CDS            rop (fragment): Rop protein, which maintains plasmids at low copy number; rop
   7920..8024    +  promoter       AmpR promoter: bla
   8025..8885    +  CDS            AmpR: β-lactamase; bla; confers resistance to ampicillin, carbenicillin, and related antibiotics
   9056..9644    +  rep_origin     ori: high-copy-number ColE1/pMB1/pBR322/pUC origin of replication
>Addgene plasmid #107016 | pGC643 | addgene full sequence | sequence record 210701 | Addgene NGS Result
GGCCCTGTCGGATTATGGGCTCTTCTTTTATCCTCTACTTTCTTTCTAGAAAATGCAAATGTTGAGTCAG
AAATTGCTGAATGGAGTACAACTGCAATGGGTTTAGCTTATGTTTCTGGAACAATTACTGGTGGAATTGT
GATTGAAAAGTAAGGTTATATTTCATTTCAATAAATGTTACCACAGTATAACAAAAACAAGTTACATTGT
TCAGAGTATGTCTGAATGTATTATTATTATTGTATTTGTGCATCAGTACTGTAGTTGTACTGAAGAAGGG
TTTAAAATAATCTCAACGTTTTTAAGACGAGTTAGTGAGAATACGGTCGCAGTTAGGATGTTTGGACATA
GTTTTATTAGATAATCGTGAACTAACTCACTATAAAAACCCGCTAACTCATTGAATAAGATAGTTTTAAA
CGTTCAAAATTTGAAGACAAAATTGTATGAATAAGTTTACAGAGTTGGTCGACGCAAGCTTCTCCTTCTC
TTCACATTTCTCAATAATTTAGCTCTAATTGCATTCGTATTCTTCGCAAAAATACGTATTCTGATTGACC
CGATGAAATACGGATGCCTAGTTGCATTGATCATCTACGGTTATACTTATGGGTGAGGTTTTTCAAATAT
ATTTTGATTTAATCGAATAATGAAATTTCAGAACTGGAGTTGGTCCAATTTCGTGGTTTATATCCTCTGA
ACTGGTACCTCAAAAACATCGTAGTATTGCTCAATCTGTGGCATATTCAATGAATACTGTAATGGTGGTT
ATCAGTACATTTACAGTATTACCTCTATATTCCGTTATTGGTAGTTATGCTTTCCTTATTCTATATTCAA
TTCCTTCATTTATAAGTATGCTTATATTATTTCGCTACTTACCGGAAACCAAAGGACGAGAGATTCATGA
TATTGTGAATGAACTTAAAAAAAAATGAAAACCTTTGAAAACGTTCATACGGCCGAAATTTTACTTGATC
GAGCCAATTGAACTTTTGTTAAGACTTACAGAAAAGTGAGAGATTTTGTTACAAAAAAGTGAGAAAAAAG
CGAAAATGAACAGGAAAAAGAAGAAAAATACACCCGAAGTATCATATAAAAATTAAAAAGATTGTTTGAC
CTGGCGGAACTTTTTTGCAAAAACTCTGAATATCCATGGCACATGCTTCGTGCAAAACAGGATCCAAATG
AATATCAACAAGAGATTCTTGAAGACGACGAGCCACTTGCTCAGAGCATTGCTTATCTCGAATGAGACCC
TTGTTAAAATCATTTTTCAAACATTATATGACATTGTCGAAATGTCCTCCTGATTCCATGATGGTAGCAA
ACTCACTTCGTCTTTGAGCCAATTTATCCAAGTCCTTGTAAAAAGTATTCGAAAATTGTTAACGGATAAA
ATGTTTATTATAATATCAAAAACAATTTGTCAGTTGACCACTTTTTGATATATTTGACAGAAACCGGGAT
GAATTGGCTCAAAGTTAGGGCGCCCTTCTATTACAGGGTTTCTGATAACAAACCGGTTATTAACTCCCAA
CAAGGGATGATTTCAATTCATCATGCTCAAATTGACCCAAATTAAGTTACATGACAAATTCATCGCCCTT
TTCAACTCTTCTTGGCTCATCATCTGTTATTCTGTTCCTATTCTGTCTGCACCCTATACCCCTTTGCATA
CTCTCTCGTCATTCCTTTCTTGGATAGTGTCTTCTTCTCCCCAGCTCTGCTACTTCTATGACTTGCGCCC
GCTGCTTTTCCGCTCGTTCCTCTCCTCTCTGACGTCTTCTTCTGCTTCTTTTCTCCTTCCTTTTTCCCTT
CTCAATCTTCCTCTTTTTCCCATTTCTGTCAATCATTCGAAGAAGAAGAAGAAGAAGACCCTCATTCATT
TCATTTTTTTTTCTGTCGGTGTGTGCTGCTCGGTTAAGAGTGAGCTCTCTATTCCACGTCTTCTTCTTTT
TCTTCTTCGATTCGAATCAATCACTCCACCAAAACGCATTCGTTTTTGGGATTCACCCCGCGGTTCGCAA
TAGGTTTCTTTTTCAAATTATTAGCGTTATAAATAGAAAAATGGTGGAGTTTCAATAAAAATGATAATTT
ACAAAGTGTATTTTGATTACATGTACTCAAAAAGGTTGAAATTTTTCATACCAGTTTTCCGGAAATCCAT
CTGATATCATTATCGTATTTTTCTTTTTAAAAATGTTTTCAAAAAAAAACAAAATATAGCTGGTTATTTG
GCACCCTCTAATTACCATTTTCCTGTCACACCACACTCTTTTCCTTCTTCCACTTCTTTCCGTTTTCAGC
CGCTTCCAACCAAACCGATATGAAAGCCGAGCAACAACGATCGATTCCACCCGGCTCGGCGACCTTCCCG
TCGCAGGTGAGACTCAGAAAACTAGAGAAACCGCTCAACTAACTCTTGATATCCGATTTCATTCTTTTCT
CTTTTCTTTTTGTTGAACTTTTCCATATTTCCAGATGCCACGGCCACCACCAAGCACCGAACAAGGAATC
ACAACGGAATCGGAGCTTGCGAAGAAAGCTCAAATCACTCCGAACGACGTTTTAGCACTTCCGGGAATCA
CTCAAGGTATCTTGCTCCCTTTGGATTTCAGTTTAAAACATAAATTTAGGATTCTTATGCTCCCCATCTG
CGAACATCTATAACATCGAGTTCACCAAGTTCCAAATCCGTGATCTGGACACTGAGCAAGTGCTTTTCGA
GATCGCCAAACCGGAGAACGATCAGGAGAATGATGAGTCGCCACAGGAGTCGGCAAGATACGTGCGTTAT
AGATTTGCTCCAAACTTTTTGAAACTCAAAACGGTCGGAGCAACTGTGGAATTCAAAGTAGGAGACATCC
CAATCCATCATTTCCGAATGATCGAACGTCACTTCTTCAAAGATCGCCTTCTGAAGTGTTTTGACTTTGA
ATTCGGATTCTGTATTCCGAATTCACGAAACAACTGTGAACATATCTATGAGTTCCCTCAACTCTCTCAA
CAACTCAGTGAGTCATTATTCTAAAAAGTACAATTCAAAAGACTAATCTCTTTTTCAGTGGACGACATGA
TCAACAATCCAAACGAGACTCGTTCTGACAGCTTCTATTTCGTCGATAACAAACTCGTCATGCACAACAA
AGCCGACTACTCATATGATGCATAAATATTTAATACAAAAATGTTCTGGATAATTATTCTGTCGAATAGA
AAAAAAACTCCAAATGTGATTAAATTCCAATAATTCCTGTCTAGTTTGTTCCTTCCCCTTCCCCTTCTCA
TGTTCAATGCATTCCTAAGCTTTTCAGTTCCCCCCTTGTTTCTATATTTTTTCGCTGTCCTGTCACACTC
GCTAAAAACACTAATCACACGGAAATCTGTTTTCAATAAAAACTCCAACTTTAACTCATTTTCAATTTCA
ACTGAAAGATTTTTTCATTAGAGAATGTCTAGAACTAGGCCGTTTGCCTGCCTATCTATAACCTAGTGCC
TATCACCTACTCGCTGCATAGTTTGATGTACCTATATAACAGTTCATAAATGAATTTTGTCAAAATTCCA
CTCTCAAGTATTCTTACACGTACTTATTTTGTACAAATCCTTGTCAGTCGCTGCAAGAACATACACATCG
AAGAGGCGCAATCGAAACAACAGGTGTTCGCCCGTTGATCGTCTCCCCGCCCCGCCTGTTGGGCGGGACG
GGTGTCGGTCACCACCACCACATCATATTGTTGGACACACTTTGCACATCCGGTTCACACCCGATTACCG
CATCGGGGTCTTGATCTGGGGCGGCTATTGGATCTTTTGTTTATGTAGATTTTTTTCTCGCCGTTATGAT
TTTGGATTATTTTTTCTCTTATCTTGCAGTCGACTTGTAATCTTTGCCTGATTGCTAGCTAGCCAAAACT
TTCACTTGTTCTTTTTTTTCCTCTAAGTATTTTCCCGAACTTATAGTCGACCTTGAGCTTTGCTAAAGCC
AACAACACTTTTCAAATTTGCCCGCGGATCCCCATCTGCAGAATTCGCCCTTAAATGTTCACTCCAGAAC
AGTTCACAAAAGTGATGTCCCAACTGGGTAACTTTTCCCAGTTGGGACAAATGTTCCAACCCGATCCCCG
GGATTGGCCAAAGGACCCAAAGGTATGTTTCGAATGATACTAACATAACATAGAACATTTTCAGGAGGAC
CCTTGGAGGGTACCGGTCCACGGGCTCCAGGATGACCCGGACCTTCAGGCCCTTCTGAAGGGCAGCCAGC
TTCTGAAGGTGAAGTCCAGCTCGTGGCGTAGGGAACGCTTCTACAAGCTACAGGAGGACTGCAAGACCAT
CTGGCAGGAATCTCGAAAGGTCATGAGGTCCCCGGAGTCGCAGCTGTTCTCCATCGAGGACATTCAGGAG
GTACGGATGGGACACCGCACAGAAGGCCTGGAGAAGTTTGCCCGAGACATCCCCGAGGATCGATGCTTCT
CCATTGTCTTCAAGGACCAGCGCAACACCCTAGACCTCATTGCCCCATCACCAGCTGACGCTCAGCACTG
GGTGCAGGGCCTGCGCAAGATCATCCACCACTCCGGCTCCATGGACCAGCGGCAGAAGGGACCGGTAGAA
AAAATGAGTAAAGGAGAAGAACTTTTCACTGGAGTTGTCCCAATTCTTGTTGAATTAGATGGTGATGTTA
ATGGGCACAAATTTTCTGTCAGTGGAGAGGGTGAAGGTGATGCAACATACGGAAAACTTACCCTTAAATT
TATTTGCACTACTGGAAAACTACCTGTTCCATGGGTAAGTTTAAACATATATATACTAACTAACCCTGAT
TATTTAAATTTTCAGCCAACACTTGTCACTACTTTCTGTTATGGTGTTCAATGCTTCTCGAGATACCCAG
ATCATATGAAACGGCATGACTTTTTCAAGAGTGCCATGCCCGAAGGTTATGTACAGGAAAGAACTATATT
TTTCAAAGATGACGGGAACTACAAGACACGTAAGTTTAAACAGTTCGGTACTAACTAACCATACATATTT
AAATTTTCAGGTGCTGAAGTCAAGTTTGAAGGTGATACCCTTGTTAATAGAATCGAGTTAAAAGGTATTG
ATTTTAAAGAAGATGGAAACATTCTTGGACACAAATTGGAATACAACTATAACTCACACAATGTATACAT
CATGGCAGACAAACAAAAGAATGGAATCAAAGTTGTAAGTTTAAACATGATTTTACTAACTAACTAATCT
GATTTAAATTTTCAGAACTTCAAAATTAGACACAACATTGAAGATGGAAGCGTTCAACTAGCAGACCATT
ATCAACAAAATACTCCAATTGGCGATGGCCCTGTCCTTTTACCAGACAACCATTACCTGTCCACACAATC
TGCCCTTTCGAAAGATCCCAACGAAAAGAGAGACCACATGGTCCTTCTTGAGTTTGTAACAGCTGCTGGG
ATTACACATGGCATGGATGAACTATACAAATAAGGATGATCGACGCCAACGTCGTTGAATTTTCAAATTT
TAAATACTGAATATTTGTTTTTTTTCCTATTATTTATTTATTCTCTTTGTGTTTTTTTTCTTGCTTTCTA
AAAAATTAATTCAATCCAAATCTAAACATTTTTTTTTCTCTTTCCGTCTCCCAATTCGTATTCCGCTCCT
CTCATCTGAACACAATGTGCAAGTTTATTTATCTTCTCGCTTTCATTTCATTAGGACGTGGGGGGAATTG
GTGGAAGGGGGAAACACACAAAAGGATGATGGAAATGAAATAAGGACACACAATATGCAACAACATTCAA
TTCAGAAATATGGAGGAAGGTTTAAAAGAAAACATAAAAATATATAGAGGAGGAAGGAAAACTAGTAAAA
AATAAGCAAAGAAATTAGGCGAACGATGAGAATTGTCCTCGCTTGGAAACACTGGCCGTCGTTTTACACT
CGAGACGTACGGTGCGCGCGATGCATTCGAAGATCTGCCCACTAGTGAGTCGTATTATAAGTGCAAGTAA
GATCAGTGTTTGTTTCGATATCAGTCTGTTTCGTAACGGTCTTCTGTATAACTACAAAAAAGAATAAAAA
ACCGTATCACAACTGAGAAAAAAGACAAAACTTATTGAACAGTGTTCCTTTCAAAAAATTATTTTGTAAA
AAATCGAGTTTTTCTCCAAAATAACGCACGCAATCAAAAACAAGAAAACTAACGTGTTCTCCTGGGCGTG
GAACTCCTTATCAAGATTACCATTATTGTCTGTCAGAATTGATATTTCAATTATTTCATATCTAGACAAA
CCCGGGTGTCTTGCATTTATTAGTACTGTGAGTTTACATACAAACGAGGCTTACTCAGATAACATAGAGT
CACCTCTAATTAGCAAAAACCCATTTCTAATTAGCTATTTCGACCAGTTCTAAAGTCACCGTAATTAGAA
ATGGTTTTTGTAGCTTTTCTAATTAGAAATGACCCCGAGATAAGTGAAATATGGCATTTTCTGGGTTTTC
TAGTAAGAAATGATCCCGCACGTAGTGATTCCGCGTTACAAGCCAAATTCAAATTAAAAAAGTATATTAC
ACAATTCAAGTTACATTATTTTCAGGAAACAATGGCGAAGAGCAAAGCAGAGATTCAAAAGGAGGAAAGA
GACAACAGATATGAACGAAGACTTCTTGAAAAGAGAAAGAGACATGAGGTGAGTAACCATGATAATAAAT
AATCAAGTAAGGGCTATAGATTTATAAATTCTGGAGTTAACAGTTTCGAAAAAAAGTAGTTTTCATATGT
GCGAAGGAATATCAAAAATAGGGGAATAGCCTAAACGAGTGAGAAAATTAAATGTTTGTTATTTTTTCAA
AAATGTCTGCAGGGCCGTTATCCTTTCAAATGCACTCTATCAAACATAGATCATATCCATCATATCTTAT
CCAGAATTTATATCATATCCAAGATTGAGAGCGTTTCAAGGAAAATCTCAAACAACCATACAATTTTGTA
GATCGACAACAAGGCCTCCACTTCTTCATCGATGGCCTCTGCAGCACCTGCACCACCAAGTTTGTATTTT
TCATATTAATATAAAGTGAGCCACGCATAGTCGTTTTTAGGATTTTTGCCAGATCGATGTCGCGCAAACA
GACTGTTTTTTTTTCTTTGAAAGCCGTGCGTGACATGGGCCACGGATTGTAACGCCGCGCTGGATGGATA
AAAATTTATTCAGTTTTTTAGCCTTTACAAAATATGGTTCGACTACTTTCTTTATTTTTACATTTTTATA
GGTGCTCATTGAGCTGAGATATTTTGGGTATAATCGGAAAATCGCTGATTTTGGTCATTTTTCTGCACTA
AAGATTACACAAAAAGTTCAGTATTTAGATTCATTGTTGAAAATTGGGGATGATCTACAGATACATATCG
CCGTGTTCAAAAACACACGTGCTGTGACGTCGTGACTGGGGAAAACCCTGGCGTTACCCAACTTAATCGC
CTTGCAGCACATCCCCCTTTCGCCAGCTGGCGTAATAGCGAAGAGGCCCGCACCGATCGCCCTTCCCAAC
AGTTGCGCAGCCTGAATGGCGAATGGCGCCTGATGCGGTATTTTCTCCTTACGCATCTGTGCGGTATTTC
ACACCGCATATGGTGCACTCTCAGTGCAATCTGCTCTGATGCCGCATAGTTAAGCCAGCCCCGACACCCG
CCAACACCCGCTGACGCGCCCTGACGGGCTTGTCTGCTCCCGGCATCCGCTTACAGACAAGCTGTGACCG
TCTCCGGGAGCTGCATGTGTCAGAGGTTTTCACCGTCATCACCGAAACGCGCGAGACGAAAGGGCCTCGT
GATACGCCTATTTTTATAGGTTAATGTCATGATAATAATGGTTTCTTAGACGTCAGGTGGCACTTTTCGG
GGAAATGTGCGCGGAACCCCTATTTGTTTATTTTTCTAAATACATTCAAATATGTATCCGCTCATGAGAC
AATAACCCTGATAAATGCTTCAATAATATTGAAAAAGGAAGAGTATGAGTATTCAACATTTCCGTGTCGC
CCTTATTCCCTTTTTTGCGGCATTTTGCCTTCCTGTTTTTGCTCACCCAGAAACGCTGGTGAAAGTAAAA
GATGCTGAAGATCAGTTGGGTGCACGAGTGGGTTACATCGAACTGGATCTCAACAGCGGTAAGATCCTTG
AGAGTTTTCGCCCCGAAGAACGTTTTCCAATGATGAGCACTTTTAAAGTTCTGCTATGTGGCGCGGTATT
ATCCCGTATTGACGCCGGGCAAGAGCAACTCGGTCGCCGCATACACTATTCTCAGAATGACTTGGTTGAG
TACTCACCAGTCACAGAAAAGCATCTTACGGATGGCATGACAGTAAGAGAATTATGCAGTGCTGCCATAA
CCATGAGTGATAACACTGCGGCCAACTTACTTCTGACAACGATCGGAGGACCGAAGGAGCTAACCGCTTT
TTTGCACAACATGGGGGATCATGTAACTCGCCTTGATCGTTGGGAACCGGAGCTGAATGAAGCCATACCA
AACGACGAGCGTGACACCACGATGCCTGTAGCAATGGCAACAACGTTGCGCAAACTATTAACTGGCGAAC
TACTTACTCTAGCTTCCCGGCAACAATTAATAGACTGGATGGAGGCGGATAAAGTTGCAGGACCACTTCT
GCGCTCGGCCCTTCCGGCTGGCTGGTTTATTGCTGATAAATCTGGAGCCGGTGAGCGTGGGTCTCGCGGT
ATCATTGCAGCACTGGGGTCAGATGGTAAGCCCTCCCGTATCGTAGTTATCTACACGACGGGGAGTCAGG
CAACTATGGATGAACGAAATAGACAGATCGCTGAGATAGGTGCCTCACTGATTAAGCATTGGTAACTGTC
AGACCAAGTTTACTCATATATACTTTAGATTGATTTAAAACTTCATTTTTAATTTAAAAGGATCTAGGTG
AAGATCCTTTTTGATAATCTCATGACCAAAATCCCTTAACGTGAGTTTTCGTTCCACTGAGCGTCAGACC
CCGTAGAAAAGATCAAAGGATCTTCTTGAGATCCTTTTTTTCTGCGCGTAATCTGCTGCTTGCAAACAAA
AAAACCACCGCTACCAGCGGTGGTTTGTTTGCCGGATCAAGAGCTACCAACTCTTTTTCCGAAGGTAACT
GGCTTCAGCAGAGCGCAGATACCAAATACTGTTCTTCTAGTGTAGCCGTAGTTAGGCCACCACTTCAAGA
ACTCTGTAGCACCGCCTACATACCTCGCTCTGCTAATCCTGTTACCAGTGGCTGCTGCCAGTGGCGATAA
GTCGTGTCTTACCGGGTTGGACTCAAGACGATAGTTACCGGATAAGGCGCAGCGGTCGGGCTGAACGGGG
GGTTCGTGCACACAGCCCAGCTTGGAGCGAACGACCTACACCGAACTGAGATACCTACAGCGTGAGCTAT
GAGAAAGCGCCACGCTTCCCGAAGGGAGAAAGGCGGACAGGTATCCGGTAAGCGGCAGGGTCGGAACAGG
AGAGCGCACGAGGGAGCTTCCAGGGGGAAACGCCTGGTATCTTTATAGTCCTGTCGGGTTTCGCCACCTC
TGACTTGAGCGTCGATTTTTGTGATGCTCGTCAGGGGGGCGGAGCCTATGGAAAAACGCCAGCAACGCGG
CCTTTTTACGGTTCCTGGTCTTTTGCTGGCCTTTTGCTCACATGTTCTTTCCTGCGTTATCCCCTGATTC
TGTGGATAACCGTATTACCGCCTTTGAGTGAGCTGATACCAGCGGATAACAATTTCACAG
